>Addgene plasmid #84026 | GUT BuGZ delta ZF2 | depositor full sequence | sequence record 164112 | Full plasmid sequence
TGGAAGGGCTAATTCACTCCCAAAGAAGACAAGATATCCTTGATCTGTGGATCTACCACACACAAGGCTA
CTTCCCTGATTAGCAGAACTACACACCAGGGCCAGGGGTCAGATATCCACTGACCTTTGGATGGTGCTAC
AAGCTAGTACCAGTTGAGCCAGATAAGGTAGAAGAGGCCAATAAAGGAGAGAACACCAGCTTGTTACACC
CTGTGAGCCTGCATGGGATGGATGACCCGGAGAGAGAAGTGTTAGAGTGGAGGTTTGACAGCCGCCTAGC
ATTTCATCACGTGGCCCGAGAGCTGCATCCGGAGTACTTCAAGAACTGCTGATATCGAGCTTGCTACAAG
GGACTTTCCGCTGGGGACTTTCCAGGGAGGCGTGGCCTGGGCGGGACTGGGGAGTGGCGAGCCCTCAGAT
CCTGCATATAAGCAGCTGCTTTTTGCCTGTACTGGGTCTCTCTGGTTAGACCAGATCTGAGCCTGGGAGC
TCTCTGGCTAACTAGGGAACCCACTGCTTAAGCCTCAATAAAGCTTGCCTTGAGTGCTTCAAGTAGTGTG
TGCCCGTCTGTTGTGTGACTCTGGTAACTAGAGATCCCTCAGACCCTTTTAGTCAGTGTGGAAAATCTCT
AGCAGTGGCGCCCGAACAGGGACTTGAAAGCGAAAGGGAAACCAGAGGAGCTCTCTCGACGCAGGACTCG
GCTTGCTGAAGCGCGCACGGCAAGAGGCGAGGGGCGGCGACTGGTGAGTACGCCAAAAATTTTGACTAGC
GGAGGCTAGAAGGAGAGAGATGGGTGCGAGAGCGTCAGTATTAAGCGGGGGAGAATTAGATCGCGATGGG
AAAAAATTCGGTTAAGGCCAGGGGGAAAGAAAAAATATAAATTAAAACATATAGTATGGGCAAGCAGGGA
GCTAGAACGATTCGCAGTTAATCCTGGCCTGTTAGAAACATCAGAAGGCTGTAGACAAATACTGGGACAG
CTACAACCATCCCTTCAGACAGGATCAGAAGAACTTAGATCATTATATAATACAGTAGCAACCCTCTATT
GTGTGCATCAAAGGATAGAGATAAAAGACACCAAGGAAGCTTTAGACAAGATAGAGGAAGAGCAAAACAA
AAGTAAGACCACCGCACAGCAAGCGGCCGGCCGCTGATCTTCAGACCTGGAGGAGGAGATATGAGGGACA
ATTGGAGAAGTGAATTATATAAATATAAAGTAGTAAAAATTGAACCATTAGGAGTAGCACCCACCAAGGC
AAAGAGAAGAGTGGTGCAGAGAGAAAAAAGAGCAGTGGGAATAGGAGCTTTGTTCCTTGGGTTCTTGGGA
GCAGCAGGAAGCACTATGGGCGCAGCGTCAATGACGCTGACGGTACAGGCCAGACAATTATTGTCTGGTA
TAGTGCAGCAGCAGAACAATTTGCTGAGGGCTATTGAGGCGCAACAGCATCTGTTGCAACTCACAGTCTG
GGGCATCAAGCAGCTCCAGGCAAGAATCCTGGCTGTGGAAAGATACCTAAAGGATCAACAGCTCCTGGGG
ATTTGGGGTTGCTCTGGAAAACTCATTTGCACCACTGCTGTGCCTTGGAATGCTAGTTGGAGTAATAAAT
CTCTGGAACAGATTTGGAATCACACGACCTGGATGGAGTGGGACAGAGAAATTAACAATTACACAAGCTT
AATACACTCCTTAATTGAAGAATCGCAAAACCAGCAAGAAAAGAATGAACAAGAATTATTGGAATTAGAT
AAATGGGCAAGTTTGTGGAATTGGTTTAACATAACAAATTGGCTGTGGTATATAAAATTATTCATAATGA
TAGTAGGAGGCTTGGTAGGTTTAAGAATAGTTTTTGCTGTACTTTCTATAGTGAATAGAGTTAGGCAGGG
ATATTCACCATTATCGTTTCAGACCCACCTCCCAACCCCGAGGGGACCCGACAGGCCCGAAGGAATAGAA
GAAGAAGGTGGAGAGAGAGACAGAGACAGATCCATTCGATTAGTGAACGGATCGGCACTGCGTGCGCCAA
TTCTGCAGACAAATGGCAGTATTCATCCACAATTTTAAAAGAAAAGGGGGGATTGGGGGGTACAGTGCAG
GGGAAAGAATAGTAGACATAATAGCAACAGACATACAAACTAAAGAATTACAAAAACAAATTACAAAAAT
TCAAAATTTTCGGGTTTATTACAGGGACAGCAGAGATCCAGTTTGGTTAGTACCGGGCCCGCTCTAGTCC
GGAATCAGTCCTGCTCCTCGGCCACGAAGTGCACGCAGTTGCCGGCCGGGTCGCGCAGGGCGAACTCCCG
CCCCCACGGCTGCTCGCCGATCTCGGTCATGGCCGGCCCGGAGGCGTCCCGGAAGTTCGTGGACACGACC
TCCGACCACTCGGCGTACAGCTCGTCCAGGCCGCGCACCCACACCCAGGCCAGGGTGTTGTCCGGCACCA
CCTGGTCCTGGACCGCGCTGATGAACAGGGTCACGTCGTCCCGGACCACACCGGCGAAGTCGTCCTCCAC
GAAGTCCCGGGAGAACCCGAGCCGGTCGGTCCAGAACTCGACCGCTCCGGCGACGTCGCGCGCGGTGAGC
ACCGGAACGGCACTGGTCAACTTGGCCATGGTGGCCCTCCTATAGTGAGTCGTATTATACTATGCCGATA
TACTATGCCGATGATTAATTGTCAACACGTGCTGCAGGTCCGAGGTTCTAGACCGCGTGTGGCATCTGAA
GCACCACCAGCGAGCGAGAGCTAGAGAGAAGGAAAGCCACCGACTTCACCGCCTCCGAGCTGCTCCGGGT
CGCGGGTCTGCAGCGTCTCCGGCCCTCCGCGCCTACAGCTCAAGCCACATCCGAAGGGGGAGGGAGCCGG
GAGCTGCGCGCGGGGCCGCCGGGGGGAGGGGTGGCACCGCCCACGCCGGGCGGCCACGAAGGGCGGGGCA
GCGGGCGCGCGCCCGGCGGGGGGAGGGGCCGCGCGCCGCGCCCGCTGGGAATTGGGGCCCTAGGGGGAGG
GCGGAGGCGCCGACGACCGCGGCACTTACCGTTCGCGGCGTGGCGCCCGGTGGTCCCCAAGGGGAGGGAA
GGGGGAGGCGGGGCGAGGACAGTGACCGGAGTCTCCTCAGCGGTGGCTTTTCTGCTTGGCAGCCTCAGCG
GCTGGCGCCAAAACCGGACTCCGCCCACTTCCTCGCCCCTGCGGTGCGAGGGTGTGGAATCCTCCAGACG
CTGGGGGAGGGGGAGTTGGGAGCTTAAAAACTAGTACCCCTTTGGGACCACTTTCAGCAGCGAACTCTCC
TGTACACCAGGGGTCAGTTCCACAGACGCGGGCCAGGGGTGGGTCATTGCGGCGTGAACAATAATTTGAC
TAGAAGTTGATTCGGGTGTTTCCGGAATTCCTAGCTGCAGTAACGCCATTTTGCAAGGCATGGAAAAATA
CCAAACCAAGAATAGAGAAGTTCAGATCAAGGGCGGGTACATGAAAATAGCTAACGTTGGGCCAAACAGG
ATATCTGCGGTGAGCAGTTTCGGCCCCGGCCCGGGGCCAAGAACAGATGGTCACCGCAGTTTCGGCCCCG
GCCCGAGGCCAAGAACAGATGGTCCCCAGATATGGCCCAACCCTCAGCAGTTTCTTAAGACCCATCAGAT
GTTTCCAGGCTCCCCCAAGGACCTGAAATGACCCTGCGCCTTATTTGAATTAACCAATCAGCCTGCTTCT
CGCTTCTGTTCGCGCGCTTCTGCTTCCCGAGCTCTATAAAAGAGCTCACAACCCCTCACTCGGCGCGCCA
GTCCTCCGACAGACTGAGTCGCCCGCTGGAGACCATGGAGAGCGACGAGAGCGGCCTGCCCGCCATGGAG
ATCGAGTGCCGCATCACCGGCACCCTGAACGGCGTGGAGTTCGAGCTGGTGGGCGGCGGAGAGGGCACCC
CCGAGCAGGGCCGCATGACCAACAAGATGAAGAGCACCAAAGGCGCCCTGACCTTCAGCCCCTACCTGCT
GAGCCACGTGATGGGCTACGGCTTCTACCACTTCGGCACCTACCCCAGCGGCTACGAGAACCCCTTCCTG
CACGCCATCAACAACGGCGGCTACACCAACACCCGCATCGAGAAGTACGAGGACGGCGGCGTGCTGCACG
TGAGCTTCAGCTACCGCTACGAGGCCGGCCGCGTGATCGGCGACTTCAAGGTGATGGGCACCGGCTTCCC
CGAGGACAGCGTGATCTTCACCGACAAGATCATCCGCAGCAACGCCACCGTGGAGCACCTGCACCCCATG
GGCGATAACGATCTGGATGGCAGCTTCACCCGCACCTTCAGCCTGCGCGACGGCGGCTACTACAGCTCCG
TGGTGGACAGCCACATGCACTTCAAGAGCGCCATCCACCCCAGCATCCTGCAGAACGGGGGCCCCATGTT
CGCCTTCCGCCGCGTGGAGGAGGATCACAGCAACACCGAGCTGGGCATCGTGGAGTACCAGCACGCCTTC
AAGACCCCGGATGCAGATGCCGGTGAAGAATACATGGGTCGCAAGAAGAAGAAGCAGCTGAAGCCGTGGT
GCTGGTATTGTAATAGAGATTTTGATGATGAGAAGATCCTTATTCAGCACCAAAAAGCAAAGCATAAAGA
AACAATAGATGCCGTACCAAATGCAATACCTGGAAGAACAGACATAGAGTTGGAAATATATGGTATGGAA
GGTATTCCAGAAAAAGACATGGATGAAAGACGACGACTTCTTGAACAGAAAACACAAGAAAGTCAAAAAA
AGAAGCAACAAGATGATTCTGATGAATATGATGATGACGACTCTGCAGCCTCAACTTCATTTCAGCCACA
GCCTGTTCAACCTCAGCAAGGTTATATTCCTCCAATGGCACAGCCAGGACTGCCACCAGTACCAGGAGCA
CCAGGAATGCCTCCAGGCATACCTCCATTAATGCCAGGTGTTCCTCCTCTGATGCCAGGAATGCCACCAG
TTATGCCAGGCATGCCACCTGGATTGCATCATCAGAGAAAATACACCCAGTCATTTTGCGGTGAAAACAT
AATGATGCCAATGGGTGGAATGATGCCACCTGGACCAGGAATACCACCTCTGATGCCTGGAATGCCACCA
GGTATGCCCCCACCTGTTCCACGTCCTGGAATTCCTCCAATGACTCAAGCACAGGCTGTTTCAGCGCCAG
GTATTCTTAATAGACCACCTGCACCAACAGCAACTGTACCTGCCCCACAGCCTCCAGTTACTAAGCCTCT
TTTCCCCAGTGCTGGACAGGCTCAGGCAGCTGTCCAAGGACCTGTTGGTACAGATTTCAAACCCTTAAAT
AGTACCCCTGCAACAACTACAGAACCCCCAAAGCCTACATTCCCTGCTTATACACAGTCTACAGCTTCAA
CAACTAGTACAACAAATAGTACTGCAGCTAAACCAGCGGCTTCAATAACAAGTAAGCCTGCTACACTTAC
AACAACTAGTGCAACCAGTAAGTTGATCCATCCAGATGAGGATATATCCCTGGAAGAGAGAAGGGCACAG
TTACCTAAGTATCAACGTAATCTTCCTCGGCCAGGACAGGCCCCCATCGGTAATCCACCAGTTGGACCAA
TTGGAGGTATGATGCCACCACGGCCAGGCATCCCACAGCAACAAGGAATGAGACCCCCAATGCCACCTCA
TGGTCAGTATGGTGGTCATCATCAAGGCATGCCAGGATACCTTCCTGGTGCTATGCCCCCGTATGGGCAG
GGACCGCCAATGGTGCCCCCTTACCAGGGTGGGCCTCCTCGACCTCCGATGGGAATGAGACCTCCTGTAA
TGTCGCAAGGTGGCCGTTACTGAGCGGCCGCAAATTCCGCCCCTCTCCCTCCCCCCCCCCTAACGTTACT
GGCCGAAGCCGCTTGGAATAAGGCCGGTGTGCGTTTGTCTATATGTTATTTTCCACCATATTGCCGTCTT
TTGGCAATGTGAGGGCCCGGAAACCTGGCCCTGTCTTCTTGACGAGCATTCCTAGGGGTCTTTCCCCTCT
CGCCAAAGGAATGCAAGGTCTGTTGAATGTCGTGAAGGAAGCAGTTCCTCTGGAAGCTTCTTGAAGACAA
ACAACGTCTGTAGCGACCCTTTGCAGGCAGCGGAACCCCCCACCTGGCGACAGGTGCCTCTGCGGCCAAA
AGCCACGTGTATAAGATACACCTGCAAAGGCGGCACAACCCCAGTGCCACGTTGTGAGTTGGATAGTTGT
GGAAAGAGTCAAATGGCTCTCCTCAAGCGTATTCAACAAGGGGCTGAAGGATGCCCAGAAGGTACCCCAT
TGTATGGGATCTGATCTGGGGCCTCGGTGCACATGCTTTACATGTGTTTAGTCGAGGTTAAAAAAACGTC
TAGGCCCCCCGAACCACGGGGACGTGGTTTTCCTTTGAAAAACACGATAATACCATGGCCACCGAGTACA
AGCCCACGGTGCGCCTCGCCACCCGCGACGACGTCCCCCGGGCCGTACGCACCCTCGCCGCCGCGTTCGC
CGACTACCCCGCCACGCGCCACACCGTCGACCCGGACCGCCACATCGAGCGGGTCACCGAGCTGCAAGAA
CTCTTCCTCACGCGCGTCGGGCTCGACATCGGCAAGGTGTGGGTCGCGGACGACGGCGCCGCGGTGGCGG
TCTGGACCACGCCGGAGAGCGTCGAAGCGGGGGCGGTGTTCGCCGAGATCGGCTCGCGCATGGCCGAGTT
GAGCGGTTCCCGGCTGGCCGCGCAGCAACAGATGGAAGGCCTCCTGGCGCCGCACCGGCCCAAGGAGCCC
GCGTGGTTCCTGGCCACCGTCGGCGTCTCGCCCGACCACCAGGGCAAGGGTCTGGGCAGCGCCGTCGTGC
TCCCCGGAGTGGAGGCGGCCGAGCGCGCTGGGGTGCCCGCCTTCCTGGAGACCTCCGCGCCCCGCAACCT
CCCCTTCTACGAGCGGCTCGGCTTCACCGTCACCGCCGACGTCGAGGTGCCCGAAGGACCGCGCACCTGG
TGCATGACCCGCAAGCCCGGTGCCTGAGTTTGTTTGAATGAGGCTTCAGTACTTTACAGAATCGTTGCCT
GCACATCTTGGAAACACTTGCTGGGATTACTTCTTCAGGTTAACCCAACAGAAGGCTCGAGAAGGTATAT
TGCTGTTGACAGTGAGCGATCTCGCTTGGGCGAGAGTAAGTAGTGAAGCCACAGATGTACTTACTCTCGC
CCAAGCGAGAGTGCCTACTGCCTCGGAATTCAAGGGGCTACTTTAGGAGCAATTATCTTGTTTACTAAAA
CTGAATACCTTGCTATCTCTTTGATACATTTTTACAAAGCTGAATTAAAATGGTATAAATTAAATCACTT
TTTTCAATTGGAAGACTAATGCGGCCGGCCATTACTCCGTCTCGTGTCTTGTTGCATATGTCTGCTGGTT
TGTTTGATGTTGTTTGCGGGCGGGCCCTATAGTGAGTCGTATTACCTAGGACGCGTCTGGAACAATCAAC
CTCTGGATTACAAAATTTGTGAAAGATTGACTGGTATTCTTAACTATGTTGCTCCTTTTACGCTATGTGG
ATACGCTGCTTTAATGCCTTTGTATCATGCTATTGCTTCCCGTATGGCTTTCATTTTCTCCTCCTTGTAT
AAATCCTGGTTGCTGTCTCTTTATGAGGAGTTGTGGCCCGTTGTCAGGCAACGTGGCGTGGTGTGCACTG
TGTTTGCTGACGCAACCCCCACTGGTTGGGGCATTGCCACCACCTGTCAGCTCCTTTCCGGGACTTTCGC
TTTCCCCCTCCCTATTGCCACGGCGGAACTCATCGCCGCCTGCCTTGCCCGCTGCTGGACAGGGGCTCGG
CTGTTGGGCACTGACAATTCCGTGGTGTTGTCGGGGAAGCTGACGTCCTTTCCATGGCTGCTCGCCTGTG
TTGCCACCTGGATTCTGCGCGGGACGTCCTTCTGCTACGTCCCTTCGGCCCTCAATCCAGCGGACCTTCC
TTCCCGCGGCCTGCTGCCGGCTCTGCGGCCTCTTCCGCGTCTTCGCCTTCGCCCTCAGACGAGTCGGATC
TCCCTTTGGGCCGCCTCCCCGCCTGGAATTAATTCTGCAGTCGAGACCTAGAAAAACATGGAGCAATCAC
AAGTAGCAATACAGCAGCTACCAATGCTGATTGTGCCTGGCTAGAAGCACAAGAGGAGGAGGAGGTGGGT
TTTCCAGTCACACCTCAGGTACCTTTAAGACCAATGACTTACAAGGCAGCTGTAGATCTTAGCCACTTTT
TAAAAGAAAAGAGGGGACTGGAAGGGCTAATTCACTCCCAACGAAGACAAGATCTGCTTTTTGCTTGTAC
TGGGTCTCTCTGGTTAGACCAGATCTGAGCCTGGGAGCTCTCTGGCTAACTAGGGAACCCACTGCTTAAG
CCTCAATAAAGCTTGCCTTGAGTGCTTCAAGTAGTGTGTGCCCGTCTGTTGTGTGACTCTGGTAACTAGA
GATCCCTCAGACCCTTTTAGTCAGTGTGGAAAATCTCTAGCAGTAGTAGTTCATGTCATCTTATTATTCA
GTATTTATAACTTGCAAAGAAATGAATATCAGAGAGTGAGAGGCCTTGACATTGTTTAAACCCGCTGATC
AGCCTCGACTGTGCCTTCTAGTTGCCAGCCATCTGTTGTTTGCCCCTCCCCCGTGCCTTCCTTGACCCTG
GAAGGTGCCACTCCCACTGTCCTTTCCTAATAAAATGAGGAAATTGCATCGCATTGTCTGAGTAGGTGTC
ATTCTATTCTGGGGGGTGGGGTGGGGCAGGACAGCAAGGGGGAGGATTGGGAAGACAATAGCAGGCATGC
TGGGGATGCGGTGGGCTCTATGGCTTCTGAGGCGGAAAGAACCAGCTGGGGCTCTAGGGGGTATCCCC
[124 nt withheld, positions 8889-9012]
C
[91 nt withheld, positions 9014-9104]
A
[49 nt withheld, positions 9106-9154]
CCTTTGACGTTGGAGTCCACGTTCTTT
[37 nt withheld, positions 9182-9218]
ACCCTATCTCGGTCTATTCTTTTGATTTATAAGGGATTTTGCCGATTTCGGCCTATTGGTTAAAAAATGA
GCTGATTTAACAAAAATTTAACGCGAATTAATTCTGTGGAATGTGTGTCAGTTAGGGTGTGGAAAGTCCC
CAGGCTCCCCAGCAGGCAGAAGTATGCAAAGCATGCATCTCAATTAGTCAGCAACCAGGTGTGGAAAGTC
CCCAGGCTCCCCAGCAGGCAGAAGTATGCAAAGCATGCATCTCAATTAGTCAGCAACCATAGTCCCGCCC
CTAACTCCGCCCATCCCGCCCCTAACTCCGCCCAGTTCCGCCCATTCTCCGCCCCATGGCTGACTAATTT
TTTTTATTTATGCAGAGGCCGAGGCCGCCTCTGCCTCTGAGCTATTCCAGAAGTAGTGAGGAGGCTTTTT
TGGAGGCCTAGGCTTTTGCAAAAAGCTCCCGGGAGCTTGTATATCCATTTTCGGATCTGATCAGCACGTG
ATGAAAAAGCCTGAACTCACCGCGACGTCTGTCGAGAAGTTTCTGATCGAAAAGTTCGACAGCGTCTCCG
ACCTGATGCAGCTCTCGGAGGGCGAAGAATCTCGTGCTTTCAGCTTCGATGTAGGAGGGCGTGGATATGT
CCTGCGGGTAAATAGCTGCGCCGATGGTTTCTACAAAGATCGTTATGTTTATCGGCACTTTGCATCGGCC
GCGCTCCCGATTCCGGAAGTGCTTGACATTGGGGAATTCAGCGAGAGCCTGACCTATTGCATCTCCCGCC
GTGCACAGGGTGTCACGTTGCAAGACCTGCCTGAAACCGAACTGCCCGCTGTTCTGCAGCCGGTCGCGGA
GGCCATGGATGCGATCGCTGCGGCCGATCTTAGCCAGACGAGCGGGTTCGGCCCATTCGGACCGCAAGGA
ATCGGTCAATACACTACATGGCGTGATTTCATATGCGCGATTGCTGATCCCCATGTGTATCACTGGCAAA
CTGTGATGGACGACACCGTCAGTGCGTCCGTCGCGCAGGCTCTCGATGAGCTGATGCTTTGGGCCGAGGA
CTGCCCCGAAGTCCGGCACCTCGTGCACGCGGATTTCGGCTCCAACAATGTCCTGACGGACAATGGCCGC
ATAACAGCGGTCATTGACTGGAGCGAGGCGATGTTCGGGGATTCCCAATACGAGGTCGCCAACATCTTCT
TCTGGAGGCCGTGGTTGGCTTGTATGGAGCAGCAGACGCGCTACTTCGAGCGGAGGCATCCGGAGCTTGC
AGGATCGCCGCGGCTCCGGGCGTATATGCTCCGCATTGGTCTTGACCAACTCTATCAGAGCTTGGTTGAC
GGCAATTTCGATGATGCAGCTTGGGCGCAGGGTCGATGCGACGCAATCGTCCGATCCGGAGCCGGGACTG
TCGGGCGTACACAAATCGCCCGCAGAAGCGCGGCCGTCTGGACCGATGGCTGTGTAGAAGTACTCGCCGA
TAGTGGAAACCGACGCCCCAGCACTCGTCCGAGGGCAAAGGAATAGCACGTGCTACGAGATTTCGATTCC
ACCGCCGCCTTCTATGAAAGGTTGGGCTTCGGAATCGTTTTCCGGGACGCCGGCTGGATGATCCTCCAGC
GCGGGGATCTCATGCTGGAGTTCTTCGCCCACCCCAACTTGTTTATTGCAGCTTATAATGGTTACAAATA
AAGCAATAGCATCACAAATTTCACAAATAAAGCATTTTTTTCACTGCATTCTAGTTGTGGTTTGTCCAAA
CTCATCAATGTATCTTATCATGTCTGTATACCGTCGACCTCTAGCTAGAGCTTGGCGTAATCATGGTCAT
AGCTGTTTCCTGTGTGAAATTGTTATCCGCTCACAATTCCACACAACATACGAGCCGGAAGCATAAAGTG
TAAAGCCTGGGGTGCCTAATGAGTGAGCTAACTCACATTAATTGCGTTGCGCTCACTGCCCGCTTTCCAG
TCGGGAAACCTGTCGTGCCAGCTGCATTAATGAATCGGCCAACGCGCGGGGAGAGGCGGTTTGCGTATTG
GGCGCTCTTCCGCTTCCTCGCTCACTGACTCGCTGCGCTCGGTCGTTCGGCTGCGGCGAGCGGTATCAGC
TCACTCAAAGGCGGTAATACGGTTATCCACAGAATCAGGGGATAACGCAGGAAAGAACATGTGAGCAAAA
GGCCAGCAAAAGGCCAGGAACCGTAAAAAGGCCGCGTTGCTGGCGTTTTTCCATAGGCTCCGCCCCCCTG
ACGAGCATCACAAAAATCGACGCTCAAGTCAGAGGTGGCGAAACCCGACAGGACTATAAAGATACCAGGC
GTTTCCCCCTGGAAGCTCCCTCGTGCGCTCTCCTGTTCCGACCCTGCCGCTTACCGGATACCTGTCCGCC
TTTCTCCCTTCGGGAAGCGTGGCGCTTTCTCATAGCTCACGCTGTAGGTATCTCAGTTCGGTGTAGGTCG
TTCGCTCCAAGCTGGGCTGTGTGCACGAACCCCCCGTTCAGCCCGACCGCTGCGCCTTATCCGGTAACTA
TCGTCTTGAGTCCAACCCGGTAAGACACGACTTATCGCCACTGGCAGCAGCCACTGGTAACAGGATTAGC
AGAGCGAGGTATGTAGGCGGTGCTACAGAGTTCTTGAAGTGGTGGCCTAACTACGGCTACACTAGAAGAA
CAGTATTTGGTATCTGCGCTCTGCTGAAGCCAGTTACCTTCGGAAAAAGAGTTGGTAGCTCTTGATCCGG
CAAACAAACCACCGCTGGTAGCGGTGGTTTTTTTGTTTGCAAGCAGCAGATTACGCGCAGAAAAAAAGGA
TCTCAAGAAGATCCTTTGATCTTTTCTACGGGGTCTGACGCTCAGTGGAACGAAAACTCACGTTAAGGGA
TTTTGGTCATGAGATTATCAAAAAGGATCTTCACCTAGATCCTTTTAAATTAAAAATGAAGTTTTAAATC
AATCTAAAGTATATATGAGTAAACTTGGTCTGACAGTTACCAATGCTTAATCAGTGAGGCACCTATCTCA
GCGATCTGTCTATTTCGTTCATCCATAGTTGCCTGACTCCCCGTCGTGTAGATAACTACGATACGGGAGG
GCTTACCATCTGGCCCCAGTGCTGCAATGATACCGCGAGACCCACGCTCACCGGCTCCAGATTTATCAGC
AATAAACCAGCCAGCCGGAAGGGCCGAGCGCAGAAGTGGTCCTGCAACTTTATCCGCCTCCATCCAGTCT
ATTAATTGTTGCCGGGAAGCTAGAGTAAGTAGTTCGCCAGTTAATAGTTTGCGCAACGTTGTTGCCATTG
CTACAGGCATCGTGGTGTCACGCTCGTCGTTTGGTATGGCTTCATTCAGCTCCGGTTCCCAACGATCAAG
GCGAGTTACATGATCCCCCATGTTGTGCAAAAAAGCGGTTAGCTCCTTCGGTCCTCCGATCGTTGTCAGA
AGTAAGTTGGCCGCAGTGTTATCACTCATGGTTATGGCAGCACTGCATAATTCTCTTACTGTCATGCCAT
CCGTAAGATGCTTTTCTGTGACTGGTGAGTACTCAACCAAGTCATTCTGAGAATAGTGTATGCGGCGACC
GAGTTGCTCTTGCCCGGCGTCAATACGGGATAATACCGCGCCACATAGCAGAACTTTAAAAGTGCTCATC
ATTGGAAAACGTTCTTCGGGGCGAAAACTCTCAAGGATCTTACCGCTGTTGAGATCCAGTTCGATGTAAC
CCACTCGTGCACCCAACTGATCTTCAGCATCTTTTACTTTCACCAGCGTTTCTGGGTGAGCAAAAACAGG
AAGGCAAAATGCCGCAAAAAAGGGAATAAGGGCGACACGGAAATGTTGAATACTCATACTCTTCCTTTTT
CAATATTATTGAAGCATTTATCAGGGTTATTGTCTCATGAGCGGATACATATTTGAATGTATTTAGAAAA
ATAAACAAATAGGGGTTCCGCGCACATTTCCCCGAAAAGTGCCACCTGACGTCGACGGATCGGGAGATCA
ACTTGTTTATTGCAGCTTATAATGGTTACAAATAAAGCAATAGCATCACAAATTTCACAAATAAAGCATT
TTTTTCACTGCATTCTAGTTGTGGTTTGTCCAAACTCATCAATGTATCTTATCATGTCTGGATCAACTGG
ATAACTCAAGCTAACCAAAATCATCCCAAACTTCCCACCCCATACCCTATTACCACTGCCAATTACCTGT
GGTTTCATTTACTCTAAACCTGTGATTCCTCTGAATTATTTTCATTTTAAAGAAATTGTATTTGTTAAAT
ATGTACTACAAACTTAGTAGT
Features (pLannotate 1.2.2; 35 found; start..end, strand, type, name):
    377..634     +  LTR            5' LTR (truncated): truncated 5' long terminal repeat (LTR) from HIV-1
    681..806     +  misc_feature   HIV-1 Ψ: packaging signal of human immunodeficiency virus type 1
    790..1128    +  CDS            HIV-1 gag (fragment): gag protein from human immunodeficiency virus 1; gag
   1303..1536    +  misc_feature   RRE: The Rev response element (RRE) of HIV-1 allows for Rev-dependent mRNA export from the nucleus to the cytoplasm.
   1913..2013    +  CDS            Rev (fragment): human immunodeficiency virus 1 (HIV-1) Rev protein; rev; enhances nuclear export of unspliced and incompletely spliced viral mRNAs
   2063..2180    +  misc_feature   cPPT/CTS: central polypurine tract and central termination sequence of HIV-1
   2245..2619    -  CDS            BleoR: antibiotic-binding protein; Sh ble from Streptoalloteichus hindustanus; confers resistance to bleomycin, phleomycin, and Zeocin™
   2639..2686    -  promoter       EM7 promoter: synthetic bacterial promoter&nbsp
   3400..3801    +  promoter       SFFV promoter: spleen focus-forming virus long terminal repeat (LTR) promoter
   3815..4510    +  CDS            TurboGFP: TurboGFP is a basic (constitutively fluorescent) green fluorescent protein published in 2006, derived from Pontellina plumata. It is reported to be a rapidly-maturing dimer with moderate acid sensitivity.
   4514..5830    +  CDS            ZNF207 (fragment): ZN207_HUMAN - Also known as BUGZ From Homo sapiens (Human).
   5850..6422    +  misc_feature   IRES: internal ribosome entry site (IRES) of the encephalomyocarditis virus (EMCV)
   6431..7027    +  CDS            PuroR: puromycin N-acetyltransferase; pac from Streptomyces alboniger; confers resistance to puromycin
   7034..7127    +  ncRNA          5' miR-30a: sequence upstream of the 71-nt precursor of the human miR-30a microRNA (Zeng et al., 2002) miRNA
   7239..7351    +  ncRNA          3' miR-30a: sequence downstream of the 71-nt precursor of the human miR-30a microRNA (Zeng et al., 2002) miRNA
   7446..7464    -  promoter       T7 promoter: promoter for bacteriophage T7 RNA polymerase
   7484..8072    +  misc_feature   WPRE: woodchuck hepatitis virus posttranscriptional regulatory element
   8089..8277    +  CDS            nef (fragment): NEF_HV1Z2 - Experimental evidence at protein level: Swiss-Prot protein existence level 1. Extracellular Nef protein targets CD4(+) T-lymphocytes for apoptosis by interacting with CXCR4 surface receptors. From Human immunodeficiency virus type 1 group M subtype D (isolate Z2/CDC-Z34) (HIV-1).
   8279..8512    +  LTR            3' LTR (ΔU3): self-inactivating 3' long terminal repeat (LTR) from HIV-1
   8619..8843    +  polyA_signal   bGH poly(A) signal: bovine growth hormone polyadenylation signal
   8847..8868    +  promoter       SV40 promoter (fragment): SV40 enhancer and early promoter
   8889..9317    +  rep_origin     f1 ori (sequence partly withheld): f1 bacteriophage origin of replication; arrow indicates direction of (+) strand synthesis
   9331..9660    +  promoter       SV40 promoter: SV40 enhancer and early promoter
   9709..10734   +  CDS            HygR: aminoglycoside phosphotransferase from E. coli; aph(4)-Ia; confers resistance to hygromycin
  10744..10869   +  CDS            ble (fragment): BLE_KLEPN - Experimental evidence at protein level: Swiss-Prot protein existence level 1. Binding protein with a strong affinity to the bleomycin family of antibiotics. Binds to CL990; an antimitotic-antibiotic compound. From Klebsiella pneumoniae.
  10864..10985   +  polyA_signal   SV40 poly(A) signal: SV40 polyadenylation signal
  11056..11078   -  protein_bind   lac operator (fragment): The lac repressor binds to the lac operator to inhibit transcription in E. coli. This inhibition can be relieved by adding lactose or isopropyl-β-D-thiogalactopyranoside (IPTG). lac repressor encoded by lacI
  11082..11112   -  promoter       lac promoter: promoter for the E. coli lac operon
  11127..11148   -  protein_bind   CAP binding site: CAP binding activates transcription in the presence of cAMP. E. coli catabolite activator protein
  11161..11253   -  CDS            lacI (fragment): lac repressor; lacI; The lac repressor binds to the lac operator to inhibit transcription in E. coli. This inhibition can be relieved by adding lactose or isopropyl-β-D-thiogalactopyranoside (IPTG).
  11436..12024   -  rep_origin     ori: high-copy-number ColE1/pMB1/pBR322/pUC origin of replication
  12195..13055   -  CDS            AmpR: β-lactamase; bla; confers resistance to ampicillin, carbenicillin, and related antibiotics
  13056..13160   -  promoter       AmpR promoter: bla
  13208..13342   +  polyA_signal   SV40 poly(A) signal: SV40 polyadenylation signal
  13509..329     +  CDS            nef (fragment) (across the origin): NEF_HV1BR - Experimental evidence at protein level: Swiss-Prot protein existence level 1. Extracellular Nef protein targets CD4(+) T-lymphocytes for apoptosis by interacting with CXCR4 surface receptors (PubMed:14990729). From Human immunodeficiency virus type 1 group M subtype B (isolate BRU/LAI) (HIV-1).
