[The description below was written by a language model from this plasmid's Addgene catalogue record and pLannotate feature annotations shown in this document.]
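Description:
GUT BuGZ delta ZF2 is a lentiviral mammalian expression plasmid built on the pGIPZ backbone for expressing a GFP-tagged mutant of human BuGZ (ZNF207) in human cells. The full sequence is about 13.5 kb. It replicates in E. coli from a high-copy ColE1/pUC-type origin and is selected with ampicillin (AmpR) together with Zeocin, the latter through an EM7-driven BleoR cassette located inside the viral region. An f1 origin is also present. The HIV-1-derived transfer elements include a truncated 5' LTR, the Ψ packaging signal with a gag fragment, the RRE, cPPT/CTS, WPRE and a self-inactivating ΔU3 3' LTR, so the genome can be packaged and integrated without reconstituting an active viral promoter.

According to the depositor, the CMV promoter and TurboGFP of a parental pGIPZ carrying a non-silencing control hairpin were excised. They were replaced by Gibson assembly with a UCOE/SFFV enhancer-promoter unit and the mutant ORF. The feature table annotates the SFFV promoter but not the UCOE, which presumably lies in the unannotated stretch upstream of it. SFFV drives TurboGFP fused to the N terminus of ZNF207, which carries a deletion of residues 35–58 (the name implies loss of the second zinc finger) and a Q394R substitution. Downstream, an EMCV IRES links puromycin N-acetyltransferase to the same transcript, so puromycin selects transduced cells. The miR-30a flanking sequences that follow are left over from the pGIPZ shRNA cassette. Outside the LTRs, the annotation also detects an SV40 promoter-driven HygR cassette, which the catalogue entry does not list as a selectable marker.

The associated work concerns BuGZ in Bub3 stability, kinetochore function and chromosome alignment, and this construct suits localisation or functional studies of the mutant in that context.
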