Addgene plasmid #84026: GUT BuGZ delta ZF2
Purpose: Expression of GFP tagged mutant BuGZ in human cells
Depositing lab: Patrick Paddison. Depositing organization: Fred Hutchinson Cancer Center. Publication: BuGZ is required for Bub3 stability, Bub1 kinetochore function, and chromosome alignment. Toledo CM, Herman JA, Olsen JB, Ding Y, Corrin P, Girard EJ, Olson JM, Emili A, DeLuca JG, Paddison PJ. Dev Cell. 2014 Feb 10;28(3):282-94. doi: 10.1016/j.devcel.2013.12.014. Epub 2014 Jan 23. PubMed 24462187.
Backbone
  Vector backbone: pGIPZ
  Backbone manufacturer: Open Biosystems
  Backbone size w/o insert (bp): 10381
  Vector type: Mammalian Expression, Lentiviral
  Selectable markers: Puromycin
Growth in bacteria
  Bacterial resistance: Ampicillin and Bleocin (Zeocin), 100 & 50 μg/mL
  Growth temperature: 37°C
  Growth strain: NEB Stable
  Copy number: High Copy
Gene/Insert
  Gene/Insert name: BuGZ (alt name: ZNF207)
  Species: H. sapiens (human)
  Insert size (bp): 3218
  Mutation: delta 35-58; Q394R
  GenBank ID: 7756
  Entrez Gene: ZNF207 (a.k.a. BuGZ, hBuGZ)
  Promoter: UCOE / SFFV
  Tag / fusion protein: TurboGFP (N terminal on insert)
  Cloning method: Gibson Cloning
  Sequencing primers: 5′ GFP seq for; 3′ pCDH-rev
Resource information
  A portion of this plasmid was derived from a plasmid made by: Human ZNF207 (BuGZ) cDNA (full length) obtained from Open Biosystems (# MHS1011-202826090).
Terms and licenses: Academic/Nonprofit Terms; Industry Terms: Not Available to Industry
Depositor comments: Parental vector (pGIPZ containing a non-silencing control hairpin) was cut with XbaI + NotI to remove the CMV promoter and TurboGFP. UCOE / SFFV enhancer promoter complex and mutant ORF with N-terminal TurboGFP were PCR amplified and Gibson cloned into the cut vector.
How to cite: GUT BuGZ delta ZF2 was a gift from Patrick Paddison (Addgene plasmid # 84026 ; http://n2t.net/addgene:84026 ; RRID:Addgene_84026)
