>Addgene plasmid #84026 | GUT BuGZ delta ZF2 | addgene partial sequence | sequence record 163537 | pCDH-rev 5'-GCATTCCTTTGGCGAGAG-3'
GCCAGGTTTCCGGGCCCTCACATTGCCAAAAGACGGCAATATGGTGGAAAATAACATATAGACAAACGCA
CACCGGCCTTATTCCAAGCGGCTTCGGCCAGTAACGTTAGGGGGGGGGGAGGGAGAGGGGCGGAATTTGC
GGCCGCTCAGTAACGGCCACCTTGCGACATTACAGGAGGTCTCATTCCCATCGGAGGTCGAGGAGGCCCA
CCCTGGTAAGGGGGCACCATTGGCGGTCCCTGCCCATACGGGGGCATAGCACCAGGAAGGTATCCTGGCA
TGCCTTGATGATGACCACCATACTGACCATGAGGTGGCATTGGGGGTCTCATTCCTTGCTGCTGTGGGAT
GCCTGGCCGTGGTGGCATCATACCTCCAATTGGTCCAACTGGTGGATTACCGATGGGGGCCTGTCCTGGC
CGAGGAAGATTACGTTGATACTTAGGTAACTGTGCCCTTCTCTCTTCCAGGGATATATCCTCATCTGGAT
GGATCAACTTACTGGTTGCACTAGTTGTTGTAAGTGTAGCAGGCTTACTTGTTATTGAAGCCGCTGGTTT
AGCTGCAGTACTATTTGTTGTACTAGTTGTTGAAGCTGTAGACTGTGTATAAGCAGGGAATGTAGGCTTT
GGGGGTTCTGTA
