>Addgene plasmid #84026 | GUT BuGZ delta ZF2 | addgene partial sequence | sequence record 163538 | SFFVpro-F 5'-CTTCTGCTTCCCGAGCTCTA-3'
TCGGCGCGCCAGTCCTCCGACAGACTGAGTCGCCCGCTGGAGACCATGGAGAGCGACGAGAGCGGCCTGC
CCGCCATGGAGATCGAGTGCCGCATCACCGGCACCCTGAACGGCGTGGAGTTCGAGCTGGTGGGCGGCGG
AGAGGGCACCCCCGAGCAGGGCCGCATGACCAACAAGATGAAGAGCACCAAAGGCGCCCTGACCTTCAGC
CCCTACCTGCTGAGCCACGTGATGGGCTACGGCTTCTACCACTTCGGCACCTACCCCAGCGGCTACGAGA
ACCCCTTCCTGCACGCCATCAACAACGGCGGCTACACCAACACCCGCATCGAGAAGTACGAGGACGGCGG
CGTGCTGCACGTGAGCTTCAGCTACCGCTACGAGGCCGGCCGCGTGATTGGCGACTTCAAGGTGATGGGC
ACCGGCTTCCCCGAGGACAGCGTGATCTTCACCGACAAGATCATCCGCAGCAACGCCACCGTGGAGCACC
TGCACCCCATGGGCGATAACGATCTGGATGGCAGCTTCACCCGCACCTTCAGCCTGCGCGACGGCGGCTA
CTACAGCTCCGTGGTGGACAGCCACATGCACTTCAAGAGCGCCATCCACCCCAGCATCCTGCAGAACGGG
GGCCCCATGTTCGCCTTCCGCCGCGTGGAGGAGGATCACAGCAACACCGAGCTGGGCATCGTGGAGTACC
AGCACGCCTTCAAGACCCCGGATGCAGATGCCGGTGAAGAATACATGGGTCGCAAGAAGAAGAAGCAGCT
GAAGCCGTGGTGCTGGTAT
